>Addgene plasmid #177203 | tre-stblHIF: pLenti-TRE-stblHIF-PGK-rtTAA-2A-Puro | addgene full sequence | sequence record 356285 | Addgene NGS Result
GTATGTCGAGGTAGGCGTGTACGGTGGGAGGCCTATATAAGCAGAGCTCGTTTAGTGAACCGTCAGATCG
CCTGGAGAATTGGCTAGCATCAACAAGTTTGTACAAAAAAGCAGGCTCCACCATGGAGGGCGCCGGCGGC
GAGAACGAGAAGAAAAAGATGAGTTCTGAACGTCGAAAAGAAAAGTCTAGAGATGCAGCAAGATCTCGGC
GAAGCAAAGAGTCTGAAGTTTTTTATGAGCTTGCTCATCAGTTGCCACTTCCCCACAATGTGAGCTCACA
TCTTGATAAAGCTTCTGTTATGAGGCTCACCATCAGTTATTTACGTGTGAGAAAACTTCTGGATGCCGGT
GGTCTAGACAGTGAAGATGAGATGAAGGCACAGATGGACTGTTTTTATCTGAAAGCCCTAGATGGCTTTG
TGATGGTGCTAACAGATGACGGCGACATGGTTTACATTTCTGATAACGTGAACAAATACATGGGGTTAAC
TCAGTTTGAACTAACTGGACACAGTGTGTTTGATTTTACTCATTCATGTGACCATGAGGAAATGAGAGAA
ATGCTTACACACAGAAATGGCCCAGTGAGAAAAGGGAAAGAACTAAACACACAGCGGAGCTTTTTTCTCA
GAATGAAGTGCACCCTAACAAGCCGGGGGAGGACGATGAACATCAAGTCAGCAACGTGGAAGGTGCTTCA
CTGCACGGGCCATATTCATGTCTATGATACCAACAGTAACCAACCTCAGTGTGGGTACAAGAAACCACCC
ATGACGTGCTTGGTGCTGATTTGTGAACCCATTCCTCATCCGTCAAATATTGAAATTCCTTTAGACAGCA
AGACATTTCTCAGTCGACACAGCCTCGATATGAAATTTTCTTACTGTGATGAAAGAATTACTGAGTTGAT
GGGTTATGAGCCGGAAGAACTTTTGGGCCGCTCAATTTATGAATATTATCATGCTTTGGATTCTGATCAT
CTGACCAAAACTCACCATGATATGTTTACTAAAGGACAAGTCACCACAGGACAGTACAGGATGCTTGCCA
AAAGAGGTGGATATGTCTGGGTTGAAACTCAAGCAACTGTCATATATAATACGAAGAACTCCCAGCCACA
GTGCATTGTGTGTGTGAATTATGTTGTAAGTGGTATTATTCAGCACGACTTGATTTTCTCCCTTCAACAA
ACAGAATCTGTGCTCAAACCAGTTGAATCTTCAGATAAGAAGATGACTCAGCTGTTCACCAAAGTTGAAT
CAGAGGCTACAAGCTGCCTTTTTGATAAGCTTAAGAAGGAGCCTGATGCTCTCACTCTGCTGGCTGCAGC
TGCCGGCGACACCATCATCTCTCTGGATTTTGGCAGCGATGACACAGAAACTGAAGATCAACAACTTGAA
GATGTTCCATTATATAATGATGTAATGTTTCCCTCTTCTAATGAAAAATTAAATATAAACCTGGCAATGT
CTCCTTTACCTTCATCGGAAACTCCAAAGCCACTTCGAAGTAGTGCTGATCCTGCACTGAATCAAGAGGT
TGCATTAAAATTAGAATCAAGTCCAGAGTCACTGGGACTTTCTTTTACCATGCCCCAGATTCAAGATCAG
CCAGCAAGTCCTTCTGATGGAAGCACTAGACAAAGTTCACCTGAGAGACTTCTTCAGGAAAACGTAAACA
CTCCTAACTTTTCCCAGCCTAACAGTCCCAGTGAATATTGCTTTGATGTGGATAGCGATATGGTCAATGT
ATTCAAGTTGGAACTGGTGGAAAAACTGTTTGCTGAAGACACAGAGGCAAAGAATCCATTTTCAACTCAG
GACACTGATTTAGACTTGGAGATGCTGGCTGGCTATATCCCAATGGATGATGATTTCCAGTTACGTTCCT
TTGATCAGTTGTCACCATTAGAGAGCAATTCTCCAAGCCCTCCAAGTATGAGCACAGTTACTGGGTTCCA
GCAGACCCAGTTACAGAAACCTACCATCACTGCCACTGCCACCACAACTGCCACCACTGATGAATCAAAA
ACAGAGACGAAGGACAATAAAGAAGATATTAAAATACTGATTGCATCTCCATCTTCTACCCAAGTACCTC
AAGAAACGACCACTGCTAAGGCATCAGCATACAGTGGCACTCACAGTCGGACAGCCTCACCAGACAGAGC
AGGAAAGAGAGTCATAGAACAGACAGACAAAGCTCATCCAAGGAGCCTTAACCTGTCTGCCACTTTGAAT
CAAAGAAATACTGTTCCTGAGGAAGAATTAAACCCAAAGACAATAGCTTCGCAGAATGCTCAGAGGAAGC
GAAAAATGGAACATGATGGCTCCCTTTTTCAAGCAGCAGGAATTGGAACATTATTGCAGCAACCGGGTGA
CTGTGCACCTACTATGTCACTTTCCTGGAAACGAGTGAAAGGATTCATATCTAGTGAACAGAATGGAACG
GAGCAAAAGACTATTATTTTAATACCCTCCGATTTAGCATGCAGACTGCTGGGGCAGTCAATGGATGAGA
GTGGATTACCACAGCTGACCAGTTACGATTGTGAAGTTGCAGCTCCCATACAAGGCAGCAGAAACCTACT
GCAGGGTGAAGAATTACTCAGAGCTTTGGATCAAGTTAACTAAGCCTAAGCGGCCGCACTCGAGATATCT
AGACCCAGCTTTCTTGTACAAAGTGGTTTAGTAATGAACCGGTCCACCACCACCACCACCACTAAGGATC
CGGGGTTGGGGTTGCGCCTTTTCCAAGGCAGCCCTGGGTTTGCGCAGGGACGCGGCTGCTCTGGGCGTGG
TTCCGGGAAACGCAGCGGCGCCGACCCTGGGTCTCGCACATTCTTCACGTCCGTTCGCAGCGTCACCCGG
ATCTTCGCCGCTACCCTTGTGGGCCCCCCGGCGACGCTTCCTGCTCCGCCCCTAAGTCGGGAAGGTTCCT
TGCGGTTCGCGGCGTGCCGGACGTGACAAACGGAAGCCGCACGTCTCACTAGTACCCTCGCAGACGGACA
GCGCCAGGGAGCAATGGCAGCGCGCCGACCGCGATGGGCTGTGGCCAATAGCGGCTGCTCAGCAGGGCGC
GCCGAGAGCAGCGGCCGGGAAGGGGCGGTGCGGGAGGCGGGGTGTGGGGCGGTAGTGTGGGCCCTGTTCC
TGCCCGCGCGGTGTTCCGCATTCTGCAAGCCTCCGGAGCGCACGTCGGCAGTCGGCTCCCTCGTTGACCG
AATCACCGACCTCTCTCCCCAGCAATTCACCATGACCGAGTACAAGCCCACGGTGCGCCTCGCCACCCGC
GACGACGTCCCCAGGGCCGTACGCACCCTCGCCGCCGCGTTCGCCGACTACCCCGCCACGCGCCACACCG
TCGATCCGGACCGCCACATCGAGCGGGTCACCGAGCTGCAAGAACTCTTCCTCACGCGCGTCGGGCTCGA
CATCGGCAAGGTGTGGGTCGCGGACGACGGCGCCGCGGTGGCGGTCTGGACCACGCCGGAGAGCGTCGAA
GCGGGGGCGGTGTTCGCCGAGATCGGCCCGCGCATGGCCGAGTTGAGCGGTTCCCGGCTGGCCGCGCAGC
AACAGATGGAAGGCCTCCTGGCGCCGCACCGGCCCAAGGAGCCCGCGTGGTTCCTGGCCACCGTCGGCGT
CTCGCCCGACCACCAGGGCAAGGGTCTGGGCAGCGCCGTCGTGCTCCCCGGAGTGGAGGCGGCCGAGCGC
GCCGGGGTGCCCGCCTTCCTGGAGACCTCCGCGCCCCGCAACCTCCCCTTCTACGAGCGGCTCGGCTTCA
CCGTCACCGCCGACGTCGAGGTGCCCGAAGGACCGCGCACCTGGTGCATGACCCGCAAGCCCGGTGCCGA
AGGTAGAGGTTCTCTCCTCACTTGTGGTGATGTTGAAGAAAACCCTGGTCCAATGTCTAGACTGGACAAG
AGCAAAGTCATAAACGGAGCTCTGGAATTACTCAATGGTGTCGGTATCGAAGGCCTGACGACAAGGAAAC
TCGCTCAAAAGCTGGGAGTTGAGCAGCCTACCCTGTACTGGCACGTGAAGAACAAGCGGGCCCTGCTCGA
TGCCCTGCCAATCGAGATGCTGGACAGGCATCATACCCACTTCTGCCCCCTGGAAGGCGAGTCATGGCAA
GACTTTCTGCGGAACAACGCCAAGTCATACCGCTGTGCTCTCCTCTCACATCGCGACGGGGCTAAAGTGC
ATCTCGGCACCCGCCCAACAGAGAAACAGTACGAAACCCTGGAAAATCAGCTCGCGTTCCTGTGTCAGCA
AGGCTTCTCCCTGGAGAACGCACTGTACGCTCTGTCCGCCGTGGGCCACTTTACACTGGGCTGCGTATTG
GAGGAACAGGAGCATCAAGTAGCAAAAGAGGAAAGAGAGACACCTACCACCGATTCTATGCCCCCACTTC
TGAGACAAGCAATTGAGCTGTTCGACCGGCAGGGAGCCGAACCTGCCTTCCTTTTCGGCCTGGAACTAAT
CATATGTGGCCTGGAGAAACAGCTAAAGTGCGAAAGCGGCGGGCCGACCGACGCCCTTGACGATTTTGAC
TTAGACATGCTCCCAGCCGATGCCCTTGACGACTTTGACCTTGATATGCTGCCTGCTGACGCTCTTGACG
ATTTTGACCTTGACATGCTCCCCGGGTAACTAAGTAAGGATCGATCCAAGATATCGTATTCTTAACTATG
TTGCTCCTTTTACGCTATGTGGATACGCTGCTTTAATGCCTTTGTATCATGCTATTGCTTCCCGTATGGC
TTTCATTTTCTCCTCCTTGTATAAATCCTGGTTGCTGTCTCTTTATGAGGAGTTGTGGCCCGTTGTCAGG
CAACGTGGCGTGGTGTGCACTGTGTTTGCTGACGCAACCCCCACTGGTTGGGGCATTGCCACCACCTGTC
AGCTCCTTTCCGGGACTTTCGCTTTCCCCCTCCCTATTGCCACGGCGGAACTCATCGCCGCCTGCCTTGC
CCGCTGCTGGACAGGGGCTCGGCTGTTGGGCACTGACAATTCCGTGGTGTTGTCGGGGAAGCTGACGTCC
TTTCCATGGCTGCTCGCCTGTGTTGCCACCTGGATTCTGCGCGGGACGTCCTTCTGCTACGTCCCTTCGG
CCCTCAATCCAGCGGACCTTCCTTCCCGCGGCCTGCTGCCGGCTCTGCGGCCTCTTCCGCGTCTTCGCCT
TCGCCCTCAGACGAGTCGGATCTCCCTTTGGGCCGCCTCCCCGCCTGTTTCGCCTCGGCGTCCGGACTAG
AGGTACCTTTAAGACCAATGACTTACAAGGCAGCTGTAGATCTTAGCCACTTTTTAAAAGAAAAGGGGGG
ACTGGAAGGGCTAATTCACTCCCAACGAAGACAAGATCTGCTTTTTGCTTGTACTGGGTCTCTCTGGTTA
GACCAGATCTGAGCCTGGGAGCTCTCTGGCTAACTAGGGAACCCACTGCTTAAGCCTCAATAAAGCTTGC
CTTGAGTGCTTCAAGTAGTGTGTGCCCGTCTGTTGTGTGACTCTGGTAACTAGAGATCCCTCAGACCCTT
TTAGTCAGTGTGGAAAATCTCTAGCAGTAGTAGTTCATGTCATCTTATTATTCAGTATTTATAACTTGCA
AAGAAATGAATATCAGAGAGTGAGAGGAACTTGTTTATTGCAGCTTATAATGGTTACAAATAAAGCAATA
GCATCACAAATTTCACAAATAAAGCATTTTTTTCACTGCATTCTAGTTGTGGTTTGTCCAAACTCATCAA
TGTATCTTATCATGTCTGGCTCTAGCTATCCCGCCCCTAACTCCGCCCATCCCGCCCCTAACTCCGCCCA
GTTCCGCCCATTCTCCGCCCCATGGCTGACTAATTTTTTTTATTTATGCAGAGGCCGAGGCCGCCTCGGC
CTCTGAGCTATTCCAGAAGTAGTGAGGAGGCTTTTTTGGAGGCCTTTCAAATATGTATCCGCTCATGAGA
CAATAACCCTGATAAATGCTTCAATAATATTGAAAAAGGAAGAGTATGAGTATTCAACATTTCCGTGTCG
CCCTTATTCCCTTTTTTGCGGCATTTTGCCTTCCTGTTTTTGCTCACCCAGAAACGCTGGTGAAAGTAAA
AGATGCTGAAGATCAGTTGGGTGCACGAGTGGGTTACATCGAACTGGATCTCAACAGCGGTAAGATCCTT
GAGAGTTTTCGCCCCGAAGAACGTTTTCCAATGATGAGCACTTTTAAAGTTCTGCTATGTGGCGCGGTAT
TATCCCGTATTGACGCCGGGCAAGAGCAACTCGGTCGCCGCATACACTATTCTCAGAATGACTTGGTTGA
GTACTCACCAGTCACAGAAAAGCATCTTACGGATGGCATGACAGTAAGAGAATTATGCAGTGCTGCCATA
ACCATGAGTGATAACACTGCGGCCAACTTACTTCTGACAACGATCGGAGGACCGAAGGAGCTAACCGCTT
TTTTGCACAACATGGGGGATCATGTAACTCGCCTTGATCGTTGGGAACCGGAGCTGAATGAAGCCATACC
AAACGACGAGCGTGACACCACGATGCCTGTAGCAATGGCAACAACGTTGCGCAAACTATTAACTGGCGAA
CTACTTACTCTAGCTTCCCGGCAACAATTAATAGACTGGATGGAGGCGGATAAAGTTGCAGGACCACTTC
TGCGCTCGGCCCTTCCGGCTGGCTGGTTTATTGCTGATAAATCTGGAGCCGGTGAGCGTGGGTCTCGCGG
TATCATTGCAGCACTGGGGCCAGATGGTAAGCCCTCCCGTATCGTAGTTATCTACACGACGGGGAGTCAG
GCAACTATGGATGAACGAAATAGACAGATCGCTGAGATAGGTGCCTCACTGATTAAGCATTGGTAACTGT
CAGACCAAGTTTACTCATATATACTTTAGATTGATTTAAAACTTCATTTTTAATTTAAAAGGATCTAGGT
GAAGATCCTTTTTGATAATCTCATGACCAAAATCCCTTAACGTGAGTTTTCGTTCCACTGAGCGTCAGAC
CCCGTAGAAAAGATCAAAGGATCTTCTTGAGATCCTTTTTTTCTGCGCGTAATCTGCTGCTTGCAAACAA
AAAAACCACCGCTACCAGCGGTGGTTTGTTTGCCGGATCAAGAGCTACCAACTCTTTTTCCGAAGGTAAC
TGGCTTCAGCAGAGCGCAGATACCAAATACTGTTCTTCTAGTGTAGCCGTAGTTAGGCCACCACTTCAAG
AACTCTGTAGCACCGCCTACATACCTCGCTCTGCTAATCCTGTTACCAGTGGCTGCTGCCAGTGGCGATA
AGTCGTGTCTTACCGGGTTGGACTCAAGACGATAGTTACCGGATAAGGCGCAGCGGTCGGGCTGAACGGG
GGGTTCGTGCACACAGCCCAGCTTGGAGCGAACGACCTACACCGAACTGAGATACCTACAGCGTGAGCTA
TGAGAAAGCGCCACGCTTCCCGAAGGGAGAAAGGCGGACAGGTATCCGGTAAGCGGCAGGGTCGGAACAG
GAGAGCGCACGAGGGAGCTTCCAGGGGGAAACGCCTGGTATCTTTATAGTCCTGTCGGGTTTCGCCACCT
CTGACTTGAGCGTCGATTTTTGTGATGCTCGTCAGGGGGGCGGAGCCTATGGAAAAACGCCAGCAACGCG
GCCTTTTTACGGTTCCTGGCCTTTTGCTGGCCTTTTGCTCACATGTTCTTTCCTGCGTTATCCCCTGATT
CTGTGGATAACCGTATTACCGCCTTTGAGTGAGCTGATACCGCTCGCCGCAGCCGAACGACCGAGCGCAG
CGAGTCAGTGAGCGAGGAAGCGGAAGAGCGCCCAATACGCAAACCGCCTCTCCCCGCGCGTTGGCCGATT
CATTAATGCAGCTGGCACGACAGGTTTCCCGACTGGAAAGCGGGCAGTGAGCGCAACGCAATTAATGTGA
GTTAGCTCACTCATTAGGCACCCCAGGCTTTACACTTTATGCTTCCGGCTCGTATGTTGTGTGGAATTGT
GAGCGGATAACAATTTCACACAGGAAACAGCTATGACCATGATTACGCCAAGCGCGCAATTAACCCTCAC
TAAAGGGAACAAAAGCTGGAGCTGCAAGCTTAATGTAGTCTTATGCAATACTCTTGTAGTCTTGCAACAT
GGTAACGATGAGTTAGCAACATGCCTTACAAGGAGAGAAAAAGCACCGTGCATGCCGATTGGTGGAAGTA
AGGTGGTACGATCGTGCCTTATTAGGAAGGCAACAGACGGGTCTGACATGGATTGGACGAACCACTGAAT
TGCCGCATTGCAGAGATATTGTATTTAAGTGCCTAGCTCGATACATAAACGGGTCTCTCTGGTTAGACCA
GATCTGAGCCTGGGAGCTCTCTGGCTAACTAGGGAACCCACTGCTTAAGCCTCAATAAAGCTTGCCTTGA
GTGCTTCAAGTAGTGTGTGCCCGTCTGTTGTGTGACTCTGGTAACTAGAGATCCCTCAGACCCTTTTAGT
CAGTGTGGAAAATCTCTAGCAGTGGCGCCCGAACAGGGACTTGAAAGCGAAAGGGAAACCAGAGGAGCTC
TCTCGACGCAGGACTCGGCTTGCTGAAGCGCGCACGGCAAGAGGCGAGGGGCGGCGACTGGTGAGTACGC
CAAAAATTTTGACTAGCGGAGGCTAGAAGGAGAGAGATGGGTGCGAGAGCGTCAGTATTAAGCGGGGGAG
AATTAGATCGCGATGGGAAAAAATTCGGTTAAGGCCAGGGGGAAAGAAAAAATATAAATTAAAACATATA
GTATGGGCAAGCAGGGAGCTAGAACGATTCGCAGTTAATCCTGGCCTGTTAGAAACATCAGAAGGCTGTA
GACAAATACTGGGACAGCTACAACCATCCCTTCAGACAGGATCAGAAGAACTTAGATCATTATATAATAC
AGTAGCAACCCTCTATTGTGTGCATCAAAGGATAGAGATAAAAGACACCAAGGAAGCTTTAGACAAGATA
GAGGAAGAGCAAAACAAAAGTAAGACCACCGCACAGCAAGCGGCCGCTGATCTTCAGACCTGGAGGAGGA
GATATGAGGGACAATTGGAGAAGTGAATTATATAAATATAAAGTAGTAAAAATTGAACCATTAGGAGTAG
CACCCACCAAGGCAAAGAGAAGAGTGGTGCAGAGAGAAAAAAGAGCAGTGGGAATAGGAGCTTTGTTCCT
TGGGTTCTTGGGAGCAGCAGGAAGCACTATGGGCGCAGCGTCAATGACGCTGACGGTACAGGCCAGACAA
TTATTGTCTGGTATAGTGCAGCAGCAGAACAATTTGCTGAGGGCTATTGAGGCGCAACAGCATCTGTTGC
AACTCACAGTCTGGGGCATCAAGCAGCTCCAGGCAAGAATCCTGGCTGTGGAAAGATACCTAAAGGATCA
ACAGCTCCTGGGGATTTGGGGTTGCTCTGGAAAACTCATTTGCACCACTGCTGTGCCTTGGAATGCTAGT
TGGAGTAATAAATCTCTGGAACAGATTTGGAATCACACGACCTGGATGGAGTGGGACAGAGAAATTAACA
ATTACACAAGCTTAATACACTCCTTAATTGAAGAATCGCAAAACCAGCAAGAAAAGAATGAACAAGAATT
ATTGGAATTAGATAAATGGGCAAGTTTGTGGAATTGGTTTAACATAACAAATTGGCTGTGGTATATAAAA
TTATTCATAATGATAGTAGGAGGCTTGGTAGGTTTAAGAATAGTTTTTGCTGTACTTTCTATAGTGAATA
GAGTTAGGCAGGGATATTCACCATTATCGTTTCAGACCCACCTCCCAACCCCGAGGGGACAATTCTCGAC
CTCGAGACAAATGGCAGTATTCATCCACAATTTTAAAAGAAAAGGGGGGATTGGGGGGTACAGTGCAGGG
GAAAGAATAGTAGACATAATAGCAACAGACATACAAACTAAAGAATTACAAAAACAAATTACAAAAATTC
AAAATTTTCGGGTTTATTACAGGGACAGCAGAGATCCACTTTGGCCGCGAATCGATATGTCGAGTTTACT
CCCTATCAGTGATAGAGAACGTATGTCGAGTTTACTCCCTATCAGTGATAGAGAACGATGTCGAGTTTAC
TCCCTATCAGTGATAGAGAACGTATGTCGAGTTTACTCCCTATCAGTGATAGAGAACGTATGTCGAGTTT
ACTCCCTATCAGTGATAGAGAACGTATGTCGAGTTTATCCCTATCAGTGATAGAGAACGTATGTCGAGTT
TACTCCCTATCAGTGATAGAGAAC
Features (pLannotate 1.2.2; 29 found; start..end, strand, type, name):
     93..117     +  protein_bind   attB1: mutant version of attB; recombination site for the Gateway® BP reaction BP Clonase™
    123..2630    +  CDS            Hif1a: HIF1A_MOUSE - Experimental evidence at protein level: Swiss-Prot protein existence level 1. Functions as a master transcriptional regulator of the adaptive response to hypoxia (PubMed:15225651, PubMed:17981124, PubMed:22009797). Under hypoxic conditions, activates the transcription of over 40 genes, including erythropoietin, glucose transporters, glycolytic enzymes, vascular endothelial growth factor, HILPDA, and other genes whose protein products increase oxygen delivery or facilitate metabolic adaptation to hypoxia (PubMed:15225651, PubMed:17981124, PubMed:22009797). Plays an essential role
   2663..2687    -  protein_bind   attB2: mutant version of attB; recombination site for the Gateway® BP reaction BP Clonase™
   2704..2722    +  CDS            9xHis (fragment): 9xHis affinity tag
   2732..3242    +  promoter       hPGK promoter: human phosphoglycerate kinase 1 promoter
   3252..3848    +  CDS            PuroR (fragment): puromycin N-acetyltransferase; pac from Streptomyces; confers resistance to puromycin
   3903..4600    +  CDS            rtTA3 (fragment): reverse tetracycline transactivator 3 activates expression from Tet-responsive promoters in the presence of doxycycline
   4530..4640    +  CDS            VP48: 3 tandem repeats of the minimal activation domain of herpes simplex virus VP16 (Cheng et al., 2013)
   4676..5224    +  misc_feature   WPRE (fragment): woodchuck hepatitis virus posttranscriptional regulatory element
   5250..5321    +  CDS            nef (fragment): NEF_HV1Z2 - Experimental evidence at protein level: Swiss-Prot protein existence level 1. Extracellular Nef protein targets CD4(+) T-lymphocytes for apoptosis by interacting with CXCR4 surface receptors. From Human immunodeficiency virus type 1 group M subtype D (isolate Z2/CDC-Z34) (HIV-1).
   5323..5556    +  LTR            3' LTR (ΔU3): self-inactivating 3' long terminal repeat (LTR) from HIV-1
   5628..5749    +  polyA_signal   SV40 poly(A) signal: SV40 polyadenylation signal
   5789..5924    +  rep_origin     SV40 ori: SV40 origin of replication
   5932..5995    +  promoter       AmpR promoter: bla
   5996..6856    +  CDS            AmpR: β-lactamase; bla; confers resistance to ampicillin, carbenicillin, and related antibiotics
   7027..7615    +  rep_origin     ori: high-copy-number ColE1/pMB1/pBR322/pUC origin of replication
   7798..7890    +  CDS            lacI (fragment): lac repressor; lacI; The lac repressor binds to the lac operator to inhibit transcription in E. coli. This inhibition can be relieved by adding lactose or isopropyl-β-D-thiogalactopyranoside (IPTG).
   7903..7924    +  protein_bind   CAP binding site: CAP binding activates transcription in the presence of cAMP. E. coli catabolite activator protein
   7939..7969    +  promoter       lac promoter: promoter for the E. coli lac operon
   7977..7993    +  protein_bind   lac operator: The lac repressor binds to the lac operator to inhibit transcription in E. coli. This inhibition can be relieved by adding lactose or isopropyl-β-D-thiogalactopyranoside (IPTG). lac repressor encoded by lacI
   8038..8056    +  promoter       T3 promoter: promoter for bacteriophage T3 RNA polymerase
   8084..8310    +  promoter       RSV promoter: Rous sarcoma virus enhancer/promoter
   8311..8491    +  LTR            5' LTR (truncated): truncated 5' long terminal repeat (LTR) from HIV-1
   8538..8663    +  misc_feature   HIV-1 Ψ: packaging signal of human immunodeficiency virus type 1
   8647..9010    +  CDS            HIV-1 gag (fragment): gag protein from human immunodeficiency virus 1; gag
   9156..9389    +  misc_feature   RRE: The Rev response element (RRE) of HIV-1 allows for Rev-dependent mRNA export from the nucleus to the cytoplasm.
   9766..9790    +  CDS            Rev (fragment): human immunodeficiency virus 1 (HIV-1) Rev protein; rev; enhances nuclear export of unspliced and incompletely spliced viral mRNAs
   9831..9948    +  misc_feature   cPPT/CTS: central polypurine tract and central termination sequence of HIV-1
  10002..72      +  promoter       tight TRE promoter (across the origin): Tet-responsive promoter PTight, consisting of seven tet operator sequences followed by the minimal CMV promoter
