[The description below was written by a language model from this plasmid's Addgene catalogue record and pLannotate feature annotations shown in this document.]
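Description:
tre-stblHIF (pLenti-TRE-stblHIF-PGK-rtTAA-2A-Puro) is a third-generation-style, self-inactivating HIV-1 lentiviral transfer plasmid for doxycycline-inducible expression of a stabilised HIF1α in mammalian cells. It is propagated in E. coli through a high-copy ColE1/pUC origin with ampicillin resistance. The viral genome is transcribed from an RSV promoter fused to a truncated 5' LTR and carries the Ψ packaging signal, a gag fragment, the RRE for Rev-dependent export, the cPPT/CTS, a WPRE and a ΔU3 3' LTR, followed by an SV40 polyadenylation signal and SV40 origin in the backbone.

The payload is an all-in-one Tet-On arrangement. A tight TRE promoter (seven tet operators upstream of a minimal CMV promoter) drives a coding sequence annotated as mouse Hif1a, which was inserted by Gateway cloning and is flanked by attB1 and attB2 sites. The insert carries the substitutions P402A, P577G and N813A. By position these correspond to the prolyl and asparaginyl hydroxylation sites that normally mark HIF1α for oxygen-dependent degradation and restrain its transactivation, which fits the "stbl" name, although the record itself does not spell out this rationale. Downstream, a human PGK promoter constitutively expresses a second cassette containing puromycin N-acetyltransferase and an rtTA3-type reverse tetracycline transactivator with VP16-derived activation repeats. The plasmid name indicates the two are joined by a 2A peptide, but the feature table does not annotate the linker, and it places the puromycin gene before rtTA, the reverse of the order in the name.

Transduced cells can be selected with puromycin, and doxycycline then switches on HIF1α activity independently of oxygen level. The associated study concerns a HIF1α–PPARγ circuit in adipocyte regulation.
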