Addgene plasmid #177203: tre-stblHIF: pLenti-TRE-stblHIF-PGK-rtTAA-2A-Puro
Purpose: encoding stblHIF under inducible promoter
Depositing lab: Markus Covert. Depositing organization: Stanford University. Publication: A dynamic HIF1α-PPARγ circuit controls a paradoxical adipocyte regulatory landscape. Kudo T, Zhao ML, Kovary K, LaGory L, Covert MW, Teruel MN. bioRxiv (2022) 10.1101/2022.05.17.492374.
Backbone
  Vector backbone: pLenti TRE Puro
  Vector type: Mammalian Expression, Lentiviral
  Selectable markers: Puromycin
Growth in bacteria
  Bacterial resistance: Ampicillin, 100 μg/mL
  Growth temperature: 30°C
  Growth strain: NEB Stable
  Copy number: High Copy
Gene/Insert
  Gene/Insert name: stblHIF
  Mutation: P402A/P577G/N813A
  Promoter: TRE
  Cloning method: Gateway Cloning
  Sequencing primers: 5′ attB1; 3′ attB2
Terms and licenses: Academic/Nonprofit Terms; Industry Terms: Not Available to Industry
Depositor comments: Please visit https://www.biorxiv.org/content/10.1101/2022.05.17.492374v1 for bioRxiv preprint.
How to cite: tre-stblHIF: pLenti-TRE-stblHIF-PGK-rtTAA-2A-Puro was a gift from Markus Covert (Addgene plasmid # 177203 ; http://n2t.net/addgene:177203 ; RRID:Addgene_177203)
